Addgene plasmid #183916: rTetR-GFP
Purpose: Reverse Tet repressor labeled with GFP; binds tetO sites upon doxycycline addition
Depositing lab: Karsten Rippe. Depositing organization: Deutsches Krebsforschungszentrum (DKFZ). Publication: Transcription activation is enhanced by multivalent interactions independent of phase separation. Trojanowski J, Frank L, Rademacher A, Mucke N, Grigaitis P, Rippe K. Mol Cell. 2022 May 4. pii: S1097-2765(22)00328-8. doi: 10.1016/j.molcel.2022.04.017. PubMed 35537448.
Backbone
  Vector backbone: pmCherryN1
  Backbone manufacturer: Clontech
  Vector type: Mammalian Expression
  Selectable markers: Neomycin (select with G418)
Growth in bacteria
  Bacterial resistance: Kanamycin, 50 μg/mL
  Growth temperature: 37°C
  Growth strain: DH5alpha
  Copy number: High Copy
Gene/Insert
  Gene/Insert name: rTetR-GFP
  Species: Synthetic
  Mutation: none
  Promoter: CMV
  Cloning method: Restriction Enzyme; 5′ cloning site Unknown (unknown if destroyed)
Terms and licenses: Academic/Nonprofit Terms; Industry Terms: Not Available to Industry
Depositor comments: Still contains a 30 aa N-terminal fragment of VP16 which likely contains another NLS (KKKRK).
How to cite: rTetR-GFP was a gift from Karsten Rippe (Addgene plasmid # 183916 ; http://n2t.net/addgene:183916 ; RRID:Addgene_183916)
