[The description below was written by a language model from this plasmid's Addgene catalogue record and pLannotate feature annotations shown in this document.]
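Description:
rTetR-GFP is a mammalian expression plasmid built on the Clontech pmCherryN1 backbone. It encodes a synthetic fusion of the reverse Tet repressor to GFP, transcribed from the human CMV immediate-early enhancer and promoter. In the annotated sequence (5,455 nt) the whole expression unit lies on the reverse strand. Downstream of the CMV promoter and a remnant of the multiple cloning site comes a coding segment matching the DNA-binding/regulatory portion of rtTA3, followed by EGFP, which spans the numbering origin. No mCherry is annotated, so EGFP appears to occupy the fluorescent-protein position of the parent vector. After EGFP the table shows a short VP16 activation domain fragment and a fragment matching SV40 large T antigen, then the SV40 polyadenylation signal. The depositor notes that about 30 amino acids from the N-terminal part of VP16 remain and probably contribute an additional nuclear localisation signal, which fits these annotations.

The plasmid replicates in bacteria at high copy from a ColE1/pUC-type origin and also carries an f1 origin. A single NeoR/KanR (Tn5 aminoglycoside phosphotransferase) gene serves both hosts. A bacterial promoter drives it for kanamycin selection, and the SV40 early promoter with the HSV TK polyadenylation signal drives it for G418 selection in mammalian cells. The short ble and bGH poly(A) matches are only fragments.

According to the record, the protein binds tetO sites once doxycycline is added. It therefore works as a fluorescent, drug-inducible marker for tetO arrays or Tet-responsive reporter loci. Because most of the VP16 activation domain is absent, it could plausibly serve as a DNA-binding reference lacking a full activator in transcription activation studies, although the record does not state this role explicitly.
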