Features (pLannotate 1.2.2; 16 found; start..end, strand, type, name):
    511..1137    -  CDS            rtTA3 (fragment): reverse tetracycline transactivator 3 activates expression from Tet-responsive promoters in the presence of doxycycline
   1144..1171    -  misc_feature   MCS (fragment): multiple cloning site
   1194..1397    -  promoter       CMV promoter: human cytomegalovirus (CMV) immediate early promoter
   1398..1701    -  enhancer       CMV enhancer: human cytomegalovirus immediate early enhancer
   1876..2464    -  rep_origin     ori: high-copy-number ColE1/pMB1/pBR322/pUC origin of replication
   2686..2702    +  polyA_signal   bGH poly(A) signal (fragment): bovine growth hormone polyadenylation signal
   2793..2840    -  polyA_signal   HSV TK poly(A) signal: herpes simplex virus thymidine kinase polyadenylation signal (Cole and Stacy, 1985)
   2899..3051    -  CDS            ble (fragment): BLE_KLEPN - Experimental evidence at protein level: Swiss-Prot protein existence level 1. Binding protein with a strong affinity to the bleomycin family of antibiotics. Binds to CL990; an antimitotic-antibiotic compound. From Klebsiella pneumoniae.
   3072..3866    -  CDS            NeoR/KanR: aminoglycoside phosphotransferase from Tn5; aph(3')-II (or nptII); confers resistance to neomycin, kanamycin, and G418 (Geneticin®)
   3901..4258    -  promoter       SV40 promoter: SV40 enhancer and early promoter
   4260..4364    -  promoter       AmpR promoter: bla
   4391..4819    +  rep_origin     f1 ori (sequence partly withheld): f1 bacteriophage origin of replication; arrow indicates direction of (+) strand synthesis
   4853..4974    -  polyA_signal   SV40 poly(A) signal: SV40 polyadenylation signal
   4997..5080    -  CDS            large T antigen (fragment): large T antigen from SV40 (simian virus 40)
   5119..5149    -  CDS            VP16 AD (fragment): transcriptional activation domain of herpes simplex virus protein VP16 (Triezenberg et al., 1988; Cousens et al., 1989); UL48
   5234..495     -  CDS            EGFP (across the origin): EGFP is a basic (constitutively fluorescent) green fluorescent protein published in 1996, derived from Aequorea victoria. It is reported to be a rapidly-maturing weak dimer with moderate acid sensitivity.
>Addgene plasmid #183916 | rTetR-GFP | addgene full sequence | sequence record 364097 | Addgene NGS Result
GTTCACCTTGATGCCGTTCTTCTGCTTGTCGGCCATGATATAGACGTTGTGGCTGTTGTAGTTGTACTCC
AGCTTGTGCCCCAGGATGTTGCCGTCCTCCTTGAAGTCGATGCCCTTCAGCTCGATGCGGTTCACCAGGG
TGTCGCCCTCGAACTTCACCTCGGCGCGGGTCTTGTAGTTGCCGTCGTCCTTGAAGAAGATGGTGCGCTC
CTGGACGTAGCCTTCGGGCATGGCGGACTTGAAGAAGTCGTGCTGCTTCATGTGGTCGGGGTAGCGGCTG
AAGCACTGCACGCCGTAGGTCAGGGTGGTCACGAGGGTGGGCCAGGGCACGGGCAGCTTGCCGGTGGTGC
AGATGAACTTCAGGGTCAGCTTGCCGTAGGTGGCATCGCCCTCGCCCTCGCCGGACACGCTGAACTTGTG
GCCGTTTACGTCGCCGTCCAGCTCGACCAGGATGGGCACCACCCCGGTGAACAGCTCCTCGCCCTTGCTC
ACCATGACCCGGGCCGATCGGGTCGGCCCGCCGCTTTCGCACTTTAGCTGTTTCTCCAGGCCACATATGA
TTAGTTCCAGGCCGAAAAGGAAGGCAGGTTCGGCTCCCTGCCGGTCGAACAGCTCAATTGCTTGTTTCAG
AAGTGGGGGCATAGAATCGGTGGTAGGTGTCTCTCTTTCCTCTTTTGCTACTTGATGCTCCTGTTCCTCC
AATACGCAGCCCAGTGTAAAGTGGCCCACGGCGGACAGAGCGTACAGTGCGTTCTCCAGGGAGAAGCCTT
GCTGACACAGGAACGCGAGCTGATTTTCCAGGGTTTCGTACTGTTTCTCTGTTGGGCGGGTGCCGAGATG
CACTTTAGCCCCGTCGCGATGTGAGAGGAGAGCACAGCGGTATGACTTGGCGTTGTTCCGCAGAAAGTCT
TGCCATGACTCGCCTTCCAGGGGGCAGGAGTGGGTATGATGCCTGTCCAGCATCTCGATTGGCAGGGCAT
CGAGCAGGGCCCGCTTGTTCTTCACGTGCCAGTACAGGGTAGGCTGCTCAACTCCCAGCTTTTGAGCGAG
TTTCCTTGTCGTCAGGCCTTCGATACCGACTCCATTGAGTAATTCCAGAGCAGAGTTTATGACTTTGCTC
TTGTCCAGTCTAGACATGGTGGCCTCGAGATCTGAGTCCGGTAGCGCTAGCGGATCTGACGGTTCACTAA
ACCAGCTCTGCTTATATAGACCTCCCACCGTACACGCCTACCGCCCATTTGCGTCAATGGGGCGGAGTTG
TTACGACATTTTGGAAAGTCCCGTTGATTTTGGTGCCAAAACAAACTCCCATTGACGTCAATGGGGTGGA
GACTTGGAAATCCCCGTGAGTCAAACCGCTATCCACGCCCATTGATGTACTGCCAAAACCGCATCACCAT
GGTAATAGCGATGACTAATACGTAGATGTACTGCCAAGTAGGAAAGTCCCATAAGGTCATGTACTGGGCA
TAATGCCAGGCGGGCCATTTACCGTCATTGACGTCAATAGGGGGCGTACTTGGCATATGATACACTTGAT
GTACTGCCAAGTGGGCAGTTTACCGTAAATACTCCACCCATTGACGTCAATGGAAAGTCCCTATTGGCGT
TACTATGGGAACATACGTCATTATTGACGTCAATGGGCGGGGGTCGTTGGGCGGTCAGCCAGGCGGGCCA
TTTACCGTAAGTTATGTAACGCGGAACTCCATATATGGGCTATGAACTAATGACCCCGTAATTGATTACT
ATTAATAACTAATGCATGGCGGTAATACGGTTATCCACAGAATCAGGGGATAACGCAGGAAAGAACATGT
GAGCAAAAGGCCAGCAAAAGGCCAGGAACCGTAAAAAGGCCGCGTTGCTGGCGTTTTTCCATAGGCTCCG
CCCCCCTGACGAGCATCACAAAAATCGACGCTCAAGTCAGAGGTGGCGAAACCCGACAGGACTATAAAGA
TACCAGGCGTTTCCCCCTGGAAGCTCCCTCGTGCGCTCTCCTGTTCCGACCCTGCCGCTTACCGGATACC
TGTCCGCCTTTCTCCCTTCGGGAAGCGTGGCGCTTTCTCATAGCTCACGCTGTAGGTATCTCAGTTCGGT
GTAGGTCGTTCGCTCCAAGCTGGGCTGTGTGCACGAACCCCCCGTTCAGCCCGACCGCTGCGCCTTATCC
GGTAACTATCGTCTTGAGTCCAACCCGGTAAGACACGACTTATCGCCACTGGCAGCAGCCACTGGTAACA
GGATTAGCAGAGCGAGGTATGTAGGCGGTGCTACAGAGTTCTTGAAGTGGTGGCCTAACTACGGCTACAC
TAGAAGAACAGTATTTGGTATCTGCGCTCTGCTGAAGCCAGTTACCTTCGGAAAAAGAGTTGGTAGCTCT
TGATCCGGCAAACAAACCACCGCTGGTAGCGGTGGTTTTTTTGTTTGCAAGCAGCAGATTACGCGCAGAA
AAAAAGGATCTCAAGAAGATCCTTTGATCTTTTCTACGGGGTCTGACGCTCAGTGGAACGAAAACTCACG
TTAAGGGATTTTGGTCATGAGATTATCAAAAAGGATCTTCACCTAGATCCTTTTAAATTAAAAATGAAGT
TTTAAATCAATCTAAAGTATATATGAGTAACCTGAGGCTATGGCAGGGCCTGCCGCCCCGACGTTGGCTG
CGAGCCCTGGGCCTTCACCCGAACTTGGGGGGTGGGGTGGGGAAAAGGAAGAAACGCGGGCGTATTGGCC
CCAATGGGGTCTCGGTGGGGTATCGACAGAGTGCCAGCCCTGGGACCGAACCCCGCGTTTATGAACAAAC
GACCCAACACCGTGCGTTTTATTCTGTCTTTTTATTGCCGTCATAGCGCGGGTTCCTTCCGGTATTGTCT
CCTTCCGTGTTTCAGTTAGCCTCCCCCTAGGGTGGGCGAAGAACTCCAGCATGAGATCCCCGCGCTGGAG
GATCATCCAGCCGGCGTCCCGGAAAACGATTCCGAAGCCCAACCTTTCATAGAAGGCGGCGGTGGAATCG
AAATCTCGTGATGGCAGGTTGGGCGTCGCTTGGTCGGTCATTTCGAACCCCAGAGTCCCGCTCAGAAGAA
CTCGTCAAGAAGGCGATAGAAGGCGATGCGCTGCGAATCGGGAGCGGCGATACCGTAAAGCACGAGGAAG
CGGTCAGCCCATTCGCCGCCAAGCTCTTCAGCAATATCACGGGTAGCCAACGCTATGTCCTGATAGCGGT
CCGCCACACCCAGCCGGCCACAGTCGATGAATCCAGAAAAGCGGCCATTTTCCACCATGATATTCGGCAA
GCAGGCATCGCCATGGGTCACGACGAGATCCTCGCCGTCGGGCATGCTCGCCTTGAGCCTGGCGAACAGT
TCGGCTGGCGCGAGCCCCTGATGCTCTTCGTCCAGATCATCCTGATCGACAAGACCGGCTTCCATCCGAG
TACGTGCTCGCTCGATGCGATGTTTCGCTTGGTGGTCGAATGGGCAGGTAGCCGGATCAAGCGTATGCAG
CCGCCGCATTGCATCAGCCATGATGGATACTTTCTCGGCAGGAGCAAGGTGAGATGACAGGAGATCCTGC
CCCGGCACTTCGCCCAATAGCAGCCAGTCCCTTCCCGCTTCAGTGACAACGTCGAGCACAGCTGCGCAAG
GAACGCCCGTCGTGGCCAGCCACGATAGCCGCGCTGCCTCGTCTTGCAGTTCATTCAGGGCACCGGACAG
GTCGGTCTTGACAAAAAGAACCGGGCGCCCCTGCGCTGACAGCCGGAACACGGCGGCATCAGAGCAGCCG
ATTGTCTGTTGTGCCCAGTCATAGCCGAATAGCCTCTCCACCCAAGCGGCCGGAGAACCTGCGTGCAATC
CATCTTGTTCAATCATGCGAAACGATCCTCATCCTGTCTCTTGATCGATCTTTGCAAAAGCCTAGGCCTC
CAAAAAAGCCTCCTCACTACTTCTGGAATAGCTCAGAGGCCGAGGCGGCCTCGGCCTCTGCATAAATAAA
AAAAATTAGTCAGCCATGGGGCGGAGAATGGGCGGAACTGGGCGGAGTTAGGGGCGGGATGGGCGGAGTT
AGGGGCGGGACTATGGTTGCTGACTAATTGAGATGCATGCTTTGCATACTTCTGCCTGCTGGGGAGCCTG
GGGACTTTCCACACCTGGTTGCTGACTAATTGAGATGCATGCTTTGCATACTTCTGCCTGCTGGGGAGCC
TGGGGACTTTCCACACCCTAACTGACACACATTCCACAGCTGGTTCTTTCCGCCTCAGGACTCTTCCTTT
TTCAATATTATTGAAGCATTTATCAGGGTTATTGTCTCATGAGCGGATACATATTTGAATGTATTTAGAA
AAATAAACAAATAGGGGTTCCGCGCACATTTCCCCGAAAAGTGCCACCTG
[124 nt withheld, positions 4391-4514]
C
[91 nt withheld, positions 4516-4606]
A
[49 nt withheld, positions 4608-4656]
CCTTTGACGTTGGAGTCCACGTTCTTT
[37 nt withheld, positions 4684-4720]
ACCCTATCTCGGTCTATTCTTTTGATTTATAAGGGATTTTGCCGATTTCGGCCTATTGGTTAAAAAATGA
GCTGATTTAACAAAAATTTAACGCGAATTTTAACAAAATATTAACGCTTACAATTTACGCCTTAAGATAC
ATTGATGAGTTTGGACAAACCACAACTAGAATGCAGTGAAAAAAATGCTTTATTTGTGAAATTTGTGATG
CTATTGCTTTATTTGTAACCATTATAAGCTGCAATAAACAAGTTAACAACAACAATTGCATTCATTTTAT
GTTTCAGGTTCAGGGGGAGGTGTGGGAGGTTTTTTAAAGCAAGTAAAACCTCTACAAATGTGGTATGGCT
GATTATGATCTAGCCGCTAGATCGAGATATCCATGTCTAGATCCGGACCGTCCCCCAGGCTGACATCGGT
CGGGGGGGCCTTTCTCTTCTTTTTATCCATGGTGGGGGCAACCTTCCTCTTCTTCTTAGGAGGGGTACCC
AGTCGACGCCCCCTGCGGCCGCTCTTGTACAGCTCGTCCATGCCGAGAGTGATCCCGGCGGCGGTCACGA
ACTCCAGCAGGACCATGTGATCGCGCTTCTCGTTGGGGTCTTTGCTCAGGGCGGACTGGGTGCTCAGGTA
GTGGTTGTCGGGCAGCAGCACGGGGCCGTCGCCGATGGGGGTGTTCTGCTGGTAGTGGTCGGCGAGCTGC
ACGCTGCCGTCCTCGATGTTGTGGCGGATCTTGAA
